Addgene plasmid #48536: pFUSB4_GGGA
Depositing lab: Stephen Ekker. Depositing organization: Mayo Foundation for Medical Education and Research. Publication: High Efficiency In Vivo Genome Engineering with a Simplified 15-RVD GoldyTALEN Design. Ma AC, Lee HB, Clark KJ, Ekker SC. PLoS One. 2013 May 29;8(5):e65259. doi: 10.1371/journal.pone.0065259. Print 2013. PubMed 23734242.
Backbone
  Vector backbone: pFUS_B4
  Vector type: Mammalian Expression, TALEN
Growth in bacteria
  Bacterial resistance: Spectinomycin, 50 μg/mL
  Growth temperature: 37°C
  Growth strain: Top10
  Copy number: Unknown
Gene/Insert
  Gene/Insert name: RVD sequence: NN NN NN NI
  Species: Synthetic
  Cloning method: Unknown
  Sequencing primers: 5′ ttgatgcctggcagttccct; 3′ cgaaccgaacaggcttatgt
Terms and licenses: Academic/Nonprofit Terms; Industry Terms: Not Available to Industry
Depositor comments: Plasmid was created using Golden Gate cloning.
How to cite: pFUSB4_GGGA was a gift from Stephen Ekker (Addgene plasmid # 48536 ; http://n2t.net/addgene:48536 ; RRID:Addgene_48536)
