[The description below was written by a language model from this plasmid's Addgene catalogue record and pLannotate feature annotations shown in this document.]
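Description:
pFUSB4_GGGA is a small (about 2.9 kb) TALE-repeat intermediate array plasmid built on the pFUS_B4 backbone of the Golden Gate TALEN assembly system. It is catalogued under mammalian expression/TALEN, but the annotated features show only bacterial maintenance elements and no eukaryotic promoter, so it is best understood as a pre-assembled building block rather than an expression vector in its own right. It replicates in E. coli from a high-copy ColE1/pUC-type origin and is selected with spectinomycin through the aadA (SmR) aminoglycoside adenylyltransferase gene. This gene lies downstream of a fragment of the class 1 integron Pc promoter and a short remnant of a gentamicin acetyltransferase gene. Short leftover fragments of lacZα and lacI are also annotated, along with the rrnB T1 and T2 terminators. The small lacZα remnant is consistent with a blue/white screening cassette having been replaced during cloning, though the record does not state this.

The synthetic insert is a four-repeat TALE array with the repeat-variable diresidues NN NN NN NI, which in the TALE code correspond to the target bases G, G, G and A reflected in the plasmid name. The depositor notes that it was made by Golden Gate cloning. The automated feature table does not annotate the repeats, which presumably occupy the unannotated region near the start of the sequence. According to the associated publication title, the plasmid belongs to a simplified 15-RVD GoldyTALEN design for efficient in vivo genome engineering. In that scheme, ready-made multi-repeat modules such as this one can be combined in a further Golden Gate step into a final TALEN backbone, which shortens assembly of custom nucleases.
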