Features (pLannotate 1.2.2; 8 found; start..end, strand, type, name):
      3..39      -  CDS            lacZα (fragment): LacZα fragment of β-galactosidase; lacZ fragment
    596..619     +  promoter       Pc promoter (fragment): intI1 (promoter lies within the coding sequence); class 1 integron promoter
    795..851     +  CDS            GmR (fragment): gentamycin acetyltransferase; aacC1; confers resistance to gentamycin
    858..1649    +  CDS            SmR: aminoglycoside adenylyltransferase (Murphy, 1985); aadA; confers resistance to spectinomycin and streptomycin
   1742..2330    +  rep_origin     ori: high-copy-number ColE1/pMB1/pBR322/pUC origin of replication
   2513..2605    +  CDS            lacI (fragment): lac repressor; lacI; The lac repressor binds to the lac operator to inhibit transcription in E. coli. This inhibition can be relieved by adding lactose or isopropyl-β-D-thiogalactopyranoside (IPTG).
   2660..2687    -  terminator     rrnB T2 terminator: transcription terminator T2 from the E. coli rrnB gene
   2819..2862    +  terminator     rrnB T1 terminator: Escherichia coli rrnB; transcription terminator T1 from the E. coli rrnB gene
>Addgene plasmid #48536 | pFUSB4_GGGA | depositor full sequence | sequence record 70236 | Full Sequence
ATGTTTTCCCAGTCACGACGTTGTAAAACGACGGCCAGTCTTAAGCGTCTCATGGCCTGACCCCGGACCA
AGTGGTGGCCTATCGCCAGCAACAATGGCGGCAAGCAAGCGCTCGAAACGGTGCAGCGGCTGTTGCCGGT
GCTGTGCCAGGACCATGGCCTGACCCCGGACCAAGTGGTGGCTATCGCCAGCAACAATGGCGGCAAGCAA
GCGCTCGAAACGGTGCAGCGGCTGTTGCCGGTGCTGTGCCAGGACCATGGCCTGACCCCGGACCAAGTGG
TGGCTATCGCCAGCAACAATGGCGGCAAGCAAGCGCTCGAAACGGTGCAGCGGCTGTTGCCGGTGCTGTG
CCAGGACCATGGCCTGACCCCGGACCAAGTGGTGGCTATCGCCAGCAACATTGGCGGCAAGCAAGCGCTC
GAAACGGTGCAGCGGCTGTTGCCGGTGCTGTGCCAGGACCATGGCCTGACCCCGGACCAAGTGGTGGCTA
TCGAGACGTCTAGACCAGCCAGGACAGAAATGCCTCGACTTCGCTGCTACCCAAGGTTGCCGGGTGACGC
ACACCGTGGAAACGGATGAAGGCACGAACCCAGTGGACATAAGCCTGTTCGGTTCGTAAGCTGTAATGCA
AGTAGCGTATGCGCTCACGCAACTGGTCCAGAACCTTGACCGAACGCAGCGGTGGTAACGGCGCAGTGGC
GGTTTTCATGGCTTGTTATGACTGTTTTTTTGGGGTACAGTCTATGCCTCGGGCATCCAAGCAGCAAGCG
CGTTACGCCGTGGGTCGATGTTTGATGTTATGGAGCAGCAACGATGTTACGCAGCAGGGCAGTCGCCCTA
AAACAAAGTTAAACATTATGAGGGAAGCGGTGATCGCCGAAGTATCGACTCAACTATCAGAGGTAGTTGG
CGTCATCGAGCGCCATCTCGAACCGACGTTGCTGGCCGTACATTTGTACGGCTCCGCAGTGGATGGCGGC
CTGAAGCCACACAGTGATATTGATTTGCTGGTTACGGTGACCGTAAGGCTTGATGAAACAACGCGGCGAG
CTTTGATCAACGACCTTTTGGAAACTTCGGCTTCCCCTGGAGAGAGCGAGATTCTCCGCGCTGTAGAAGT
CACCATTGTTGTGCACGACGACATCATTCCGTGGCGTTATCCAGCTAAGCGCGAACTGCAATTTGGAGAA
TGGCAGCGCAATGACATTCTTGCAGGTATCTTCGAGCCAGCCACGATCGACATTGATCTGGCTATCTTGC
TGACAAAAGCAAGAGAACATAGCGTTGCCTTGGTAGGTCCAGCGGCGGAGGAACTCTTTGATCCGGTTCC
TGAACAGGATCTATTTGAGGCGCTAAATGAAACCTTAACGCTATGGAACTCGCCGCCCGACTGGGCTGGC
GATGAGCGAAATGTAGTGCTTACGTTGTCCCGCATTTGGTACAGCGCAGTAACCGGCAAAATCGCGCCGA
AGGATGTCGCTGCCGACTGGGCAATGGAGCGCCTGCCGGCCCAGTATCAGCCCGTCATACTTGAAGCTAG
ACAGGCTTATCTTGGACAAGAAGAAGATCGCTTGGCCTCGCGCGCAGATCAGTTGGAAGAATTTGTCCAC
TACGTGAAAGGCGAGATCACCAAGGTAGTCGGCAAATAACCCTCGAGCCACCCATGACCAAAATCCCTTA
ACGTGAGTTACGCGTCGTTCCACTGAGCGTCAGACCCCGTAGAAAAGATCAAAGGATCTTCTTGAGATCC
TTTTTTTCTGCGCGTAATCTGCTGCTTGCAAACAAAAAAACCACCGCTACCAGCGGTGGTTTGTTTGCCG
GATCAAGAGCTACCAACTCTTTTTCCGAAGGTAACTGGCTTCAGCAGAGCGCAGATACCAAATACTGTCC
TTCTAGTGTAGCCGTAGTTAGGCCACCACTTCAAGAACTCTGTAGCACCGCCTACATACCTCGCTCTGCT
AATCCTGTTACCAGTGGCTGCTGCCAGTGGCGATAAGTCGTGTCTTACCGGGTTGGACTCAAGACGATAG
TTACCGGATAAGGCGCAGCGGTCGGGCTGAACGGGGGGTTCGTGCACACAGCCCAGCTTGGAGCGAACGA
CCTACACCGAACTGAGATACCTACAGCGTGAGCATTGAGAAAGCGCCACGCTTCCCGAAGGGAGAAAGGC
GGACAGGTATCCGGTAAGCGGCAGGGTCGGAACAGGAGAGCGCACGAGGGAGCTTCCAGGGGGAAACGCC
TGGTATCTTTATAGTCCTGTCGGGTTTCGCCACCTCTGACTTGAGCGTCGATTTTTGTGATGCTCGTCAG
GGGGGCGGAGCCTATGGAAAAACGCCAGCAACGCGGCCTTTTTACGGTTCCTGGCCTTTTGCTGGCCTTT
TGCTCACATGTTCTTTCCTGCGTTATCCCCTGATTCTGTGGATAACCGTATTACCGCCTTTGAGTGAGCT
GATACCGCTCGCCGCAGCCGAACGACCGAGCGCAGCGAGTCAGTGAGCGAGGAAGCGGAAGAGCGCCCAA
TACGCAAACCGCCTCTCCCCGCGCGTTGGCCGATTCATTAATGCAGCTGGCACGACAGGTTTCCCGACTG
GAAAGCGGGCAGTGAGCGCAACGCAATTAATACGCGTACCGCTAGCCAGGAAGAGTTTGTAGAAACGCAA
AAAGGCCATCCGTCAGGATGGCCTTCTGCTTAGTTTGATGCCTGGCAGTTTATGGCGGGCGTCCTGCCCG
CCACCCTCCGGGCCGTTGCTTCACAACGTTCAAATCCGCTCCCGGCGGATTTGTCCTACTCAGGAGAGCG
TTCACCGACAAACAACAGATAAAACGAAAGGCCCAGTCTTCCGACTGAGCCTTTCGTTTTATTTGATGCC
TGGCAGTTCCCTACTCTCGCGTTAACGCTAGCATGG
