>Addgene plasmid #48536 | pFUSB4_GGGA | addgene partial sequence | sequence record 70866 | pCR8_F1 5'-ttgatgcctggcagttccct-3'
TCACGACGTTGTAAAACGACGGCCAGTCTTAAGCGTCTCATGGCCTGACCCCGGACCAAGTGGTGGCTAT
CGCCAGCAACAATGGCGGCAAGCAAGCGCTCGAAACGGTGCAGCGGCTGTTGCCGGTGCTGTGCCAGGAC
CATGGCCTGACCCCGGACCAAGTGGTGGCTATCGCCAGCAACAATGGCGGCAAGCAAGCGCTCGAAACGG
TGCAGCGGCTGTTGCCGGTGCTGTGCCAGGACCATGGCCTGACCCCGGACCAAGTGGTGGCTATCGCCAG
CAACAATGGCGGCAAGCAAGCGCTCGAAACGGTGCAGCGGCTGTTGCCGGTGCTGTGCCAGGACCATGGC
CTGACCCCGGACCAAGTGGTGGCTATCGCCAGCAACATTGGCGGCAAGCAAGCGCTCGAAACGGTGCAGC
GGCTGTTGCCGGTGCTGTGCCAGGACCATGGCCTGACCCCGGACCAAGTGGTGGCTATCGAGACGTCTAG
ACCAGCCAGGACAGAAATGCCTCGACTTCGCTGCTACCCAAGGTTGCCGGGTGACGCACACCGTGGAAAC
GGATGAAGGCACGAACCCAGTGGACATAAGCCTGTTCGGTTCGTAAGCTGTAATGCAAGTAGCGTATGCG
CTCACGCAACTGGTCCAGAACCTTGACCGAACGCAGCGGTGGTAACGGCGCAGTGGCGGTTTTCATGGCT
TGTTATGACTGTTTTTTTGGGGTACAGTCTATGCCTCGGGCATCCAAGCAGCAAGCGCGTTACGCCGTGG
GTCGATGTTTGATGTTATGGAGCAGCAACGATGTTACGCAGCAGGGCAGTCGCCCTAAAACAAAGTTAAA
CATTATGAGGGAAGCGGTGATCGCCGAAGTATCGACTCAACTATCAGA
